Addgene plasmid #84268: pMyCA
Purpose: (Empty Backbone) A versatile vector for recombinant mycobacterial protein production
Depositing lab: Young-Hwa Song. Depositing organization: Universitaet zu Luebeck. Publication: A versatile vector for mycobacterial protein production with a functional minimized acetamidase regulon. Magana Vergara C, Kallenberg CJL, Rogasch M, Hubner CG, Song YH. Protein Sci. 2017 Aug 31. doi: 10.1002/pro.3288. PubMed 28857325.
Backbone
  Vector backbone: pAL5000, pUC19
  Backbone size (bp): 5994
  Modifications to backbone: Insertion of the gene AmiC and AmiA of M. smegmatis
  Vector type: Bacterial Expression
  Promoter: Aceteamidase
  Selectable markers: Hygromycin
  Tag / fusion protein: His6 (N terminal on insert)
Growth in bacteria
  Bacterial resistance: Hygromycin, 200 μg/mL
  Growth temperature: 37°C
  Growth strain: DH5alpha
  Growth instructions: it is a shuttle vector, to be used in Mycobacterium smegmatis
  Copy number: Low Copy
Gene/Insert
  Cloning method: Ligation Independent Cloning
Terms and licenses: Academic/Nonprofit Terms; Industry Terms: Not Available to Industry
How to cite: pMyCA was a gift from Young-Hwa Song (Addgene plasmid # 84268 ; http://n2t.net/addgene:84268 ; RRID:Addgene_84268)
