[The description below was written by a language model from this plasmid's Addgene catalogue record and pLannotate feature annotations shown in this document.]
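Description:
pMyCA is an empty-backbone bacterial expression vector built for producing recombinant proteins in mycobacteria. It is an E. coli–mycobacterium shuttle plasmid assembled from pUC19 and pAL5000 sequences and intended for use in Mycobacterium smegmatis. The pUC19 portion supplies the ColE1/pMB1-type origin annotated in the sequence, which supports propagation in E. coli. The pAL5000 portion would provide the mycobacterial replicon, although the automated feature table does not annotate that region. Selection in both hosts relies on hygromycin resistance, encoded by the Streptomyces hygroscopicus hygromycin phosphotransferase gene (hyg) on the reverse strand. A short β-lactamase fragment is also detected. It appears to be a leftover of the pUC19 backbone rather than a functional marker, as ampicillin resistance is not listed. The catalogue lists the plasmid as low copy, with a backbone of about 6 kb, close to the 5,980 nt sequenced record.

Expression is driven by the acetamidase promoter. According to the record, the backbone was modified by inserting the M. smegmatis amiC and amiA genes, regulatory components of the acetamidase regulon. The associated publication title describes this arrangement as a functional minimized version of the regulon. Neither these genes nor the promoter is picked up in the feature table, which covers only about a third of the plasmid. Genes of interest are introduced by ligation-independent cloning and receive an N-terminal His6 tag for affinity purification, matching the polyhistidine fragment annotated upstream of an rrnB T1 transcription terminator that closes the expression cassette. The vector carries no insert as deposited and serves as a general platform for inducible production of His-tagged mycobacterial proteins in a native-like host.
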