Features (pLannotate 1.2.2; 5 found; start..end, strand, type, name):
    392..410     +  CDS            9xHis (fragment): 9xHis affinity tag
    539..585     +  terminator     rrnB T1 terminator: transcription terminator T1 from the E. coli rrnB gene
    624..1616    -  CDS            hyg: KHYB_STRHY - Experimental evidence at protein level: Swiss-Prot protein existence level 1. The aminoglycoside phosphotransferases achieve inactivation of their antibiotic substrates by phosphorylation. From Streptomyces hygroscopicus.
   1728..1808    +  CDS            bla(M) (fragment): β-lactamase lacking the signal sequence; bla(M); allows cytosolic expression of β-lactamase
   1958..2546    +  rep_origin     ori: high-copy-number ColE1/pMB1/pBR322/pUC origin of replication
>Addgene plasmid #84268 | pMyCA | addgene full sequence | sequence record 170499 | Addgene NGS Result
CCGTGCCCATGAGCGATCTCGCGCAGGCCACGCTGATCACGGGTCCGACTCTCACCAGAACCGTCGATCG
CCTTGTGTCGCAAGGGATCATCTACCGGACTGCCGATCTGCATGACCGCCGGCGGGTGCTCGTGGCGTTG
ACCCCGCGGGGGCGGACGCTGCGCAACCGCCTGGTGGACGCGGTAGCCGAGGCCGAGTGTGCGGCTTTTG
AATCGTGCGGGCTGGACGTCGACCAGTTGCGCGAACTCGTCGACACCACCTCGAATTTGACTTCGTAACC
ACCCGCGCCCGGCGCGGGCGTTCACCCTTGACTTTTATTTTCATCTGGATATATTTCGGGTGAATGGAAA
GGGGTGACCTGTACATAAGAGAAAGGGAGTCCACCATGAAGCACCACCACCACCACCACCCGTCGGCCGG
CGAGAACCTGTACTTCCAGGGCGCCATGGACGATAAGGTACCGGATCCGAATTCGATATCGCTAGCAAGC
TTATCGATGTCGACGTAGTTAACTAGCGTACGATCGACTGCCAGGCATCAAATAAAACGAAAGGCTCAGT
CGAAAGACTGGGCCTTTCGTTTTATGCCATCATGGCCGCGGTGATCAGCTAGAGGGGGCGTCAGGCGCCG
GGGGCGGTGTCCGGCGGCCCCCAGAGGAACTGCGCCAGTTCCTCCGGATCGGTGAAGCCGGAGAGATCCA
GCGGGGTCTCCTCGAACACCTCGAAGTCGTGCAGGAAGGTGAAGGCGAGCAGTTCGCGGGCGAAGTCCTC
GGTCCGCTTCCACTGCGCCCCGTCGAGCAGCGCGGCCAGGATCTCGCGGTCGCCCCGGAAGGCGTTGAGA
TGCAGTTGCACCAGGCTGTAGCGGGAGTCTCCCGCATAGACGTCGGTGAAGTCGACGATCCCGGTGACCT
CGGTCGCGGCCAGGTCCACGAAGATGTTGGTCCCGTGCAGGTCGCCGTGGACGAACCGGGGTTCGCGGCC
GGCCAGCAGCGTGTCCACGTCCGGCAGCCAGTCCTCCAGGCGGTCCAGCAGCCGGGGCGAGAGGTAGCCC
CACCCGCGGTGGTCCTCGACGGTCGCCGCGCGGCGTTCCCGCAGCAGTTCCGGGAAGACCTCGGAATGGG
GGGTGAGCACGGTGTTCCCGGTCAGCGGCACCCTGTGCAGCCGGCCGAGCACCCGGCCGAGTTCGCGGGC
CAGGGCGAGCAGCGCGTTCCGGTCGGTCGTGCCGTCCATCGCGGACCGCCAGGTGGTGCCGGTCATCCGG
CTCATCACCAGGTAGGGCCACGGCCAGGCTCCGGTGCCGGGCCGCAGCTCGCCGCGGCCGAGGAGGCGGG
GCACCGGCACCGGGGCGTCCGCCAGGACCGCGTACGCCTCCGACTCCGACGCGAGGCTCTCCGGACCGCA
CCAGTGCTCGCCGAACAGCTTGATCACCGGGCCGGGCTCGCCGACCAGTACGGGGTTGGTGCTCTCGCCG
GGCACCCGCAGCACCGGCGGCACCGGCAGCCCGAGCTCCTCCAGGGCTCGGCGGGCCAGCGGCTCCCAGA
ATTCCTGGTCGTTCCGCAGGCTCGCGTAGGAATCATCCGAATCAATACGGTCGAGAAGTAACAGGGATTC
TTGTGTCACAGCGGACCTCTATTCACAGGGTACGGGCCGGCTTAATTCCGCACGGCCGGTCGCGACACGG
CCTGTCCGCACCGCGGATCAGGCGTTGACGATGACGGGCTGGTCGGCCACGTCGGGGAGTCAGGCAACTA
TGGATGAACGAAATAGACAGATCGCTGAGATAGGTGCCTCACTGATTAAGCATTGGTAACTGTCAGACCA
AGTTTACTCATATATACTTTAGATTGATTTAAAACTTCATTTTTAATTTAAAAGGATCTAGGTGAAGATC
CTTTTTGATAATCTCATGCTCTAGTTCCATGAGCGTCAGACCCCGTAGAAAAGATCAAAGGATCTTCTTG
AGATCCTTTTTTTCTGCGCGTAATCTGCTGCTTGCAAACAAAAAAACCACCGCTACCAGCGGTGGTTTGT
TTGCCGGATCAAGAGCTACCAACTCTTTTTCCGAAGGTAACTGGCTTCAGCAGAGCGCAGATACCAAATA
CTGTCCTTCTAGTGTAGCCGTAGTTAGGCCACCACTTCAAGAACTCTGTAGCACCGCCTACATACCTCGC
TCTGCTAATCCTGTTACCAGTGGCTGCTGCCAGTGGCGATAAGTCGTGTCTTACCGGGTTGGACTCAAGA
CGATAGTTACCGGATAAGGCGCAGCGGTCGGGCTGAACGGGGGGTTCGTGCACACAGCCCAGCTTGGAGC
GAACGACCTACACCGAACTGAGATACCTACAGCGTGAGCTATGAGAAAGCGCCACGCTTCCCGAGGGGAG
AAAGGCGGACAGGTATCCGGTAAGCGGCAGGGTCGGAACAGGAGAGCGCACGAGGGAGCTTCCAGGGGGA
AACGCCTGGTATCTTTATAGTCCTGTCGGGTTTCGCCACCTCTGACTTGAGCGTCGATTTTTGTGATGCT
CGTCAGGGGGGCGGAGCCTATGGAAAAACGCCAGCAACGCGGCCTTTTTACGGTTCCTGGCCTTTTGCTG
GCCTTTTGCTCACATGTTCTTTCCTGCGTTATCCCCTGATTCTGTGGATAACCGTATTACCGCCTTTGAG
TGAGCTGATACCGCTCGCCGCAGCCGAACGACCGAGCGCAACGCGTGCGGCCGCACGCGTGAGCCCACCA
GCTCCGTAAGTTCGGGCGCTGTGTGGCTCGTACCCGCGCATTCAGGCGGCAGGGGGTCTAACGGGTCTAA
GGCGGCGTGTACGGCCGCCACAGCGGCTCTCAGCGGCCCGGAAACGTCCTCGAAACGACGCATGTGTTCC
TCCTGGTTGGTACAGGTGGTTGGGGGTGCTCGGCTGTCGCTGGTGTTCCACCACCAGGGCTCGACGGGAG
AGCGGGGGAGTGTGCAGTTGTGGGGTGGCCCCTCAGCGAAATATCTGACTTGGAGCTCGTGTCGGACCAT
ACACCGGTGATTAATCGTGGTCTACTACCAAGCGTGAGCCACGTCGCCGACGAATTTGAGCAGCTCTGGC
TGCCGTACTGGCCGCTGGCAAGCGACGATCTGCTCGAGGGGATCTACCGCCAAAGCCGCGCGTCGGCCCT
AGGCCGCCGGTACATCGAGGCGAACCCAACAGCGCTGGCAAACCTGCTGGTCGTGGACGTAGACCATCCA
GACGCAGCGCTCCGAGCGCTCAGCGCCCGGGGGTCCCATCCGCTGCCCAACGCGATCGTGGGCAATCGCG
CCAACGGCCACGCACACGCAGTGTGGGCACTCAACGCCCCTGTTCCACGCACCGAATACGCGCGGCGTAA
GCCGCTCGCATACATGGCGGCGTGCGCCGAAGGCCTTCGGCGCGCCGTCGATGGCGACCGCAGTTACTCA
GGCCTCATGACCAAAAACCCCGGCCACATCGCCTGGGAAACGGAATGGCTCCACTCAGATCTCTACACAC
TCAGCCACATCGAGGCCGAGCTCGGCGCGAACATGCCACCGCCGCGCTGGCGTCAGCAGACCACGTACAA
AGCGGCTCCGACGCCGCTAGGGCGGAATTGCGCACTGTTCGATTCCGTCAGGTTGTGGGCCTATCGTCCC
GCCCTCATGCGGATCTACCTGCCGACCCGGAACGTGGACGGACTCGGCCGCGCGATCTATGCCGAGTGCC
ACGCGCGAAACGCCGAATTTCCGTGCAACGACGTGTGTCCCGGACCGCTACCGGACAGCGAGGTCCGCGC
CATCGCCAACAGCATTTGGCGTTGGATCACAACCAAGTCGCGCATTTGGGCGGACGGGATCGTGGTCTAC
GAGGCCACACTCAGTGCGCGCCAGTCGGCCATCTCGCGGAAGGGCGCAGCAGCGCGCACGGCGGCGAGCA
CAGTTGCGCGGCGCGCAAAGTCCGCGTCAGCCATGCATGGAGGCATTGCTATGAGCGACGGCTACAGCGA
CGGCTACAACCGGCAGCCGACTGTCCGCAAAAAGCGGCGCGTGACCGCCGCCGAAGGCGCTCGAATCACC
GGACTATCCGAACGCCACGTCGTCCGGCTCGTGGCGCAGGAACGCAGCGAGTGGCTCGCCGAGCAGGCTG
CACGCCGCGAACGCATCCGCGCCTATCACGACGACGAGGGCCACTCTTGGCCGCAAACGGCCAAACATTT
CGGGCTGCATCTGGACACCGTTAAGCGACTCGGCTATCGGGCGAGGAAAGAGCGTGCGGCAGAACAGGAA
GCGGCTCAAAAGGCCCACAACGAAGCCGACAATCCACCGCTGTTCTAACGCAATTGGGGAGCGGGTGTCG
CGGGGGTTCCGTGGGGGGTTCCGTTGCAACGGGTCGGACAGGTAAAAGTCCTGGTAGACGCTAGTTTTCT
GGTTTGGGCCATGCCTGTCTCGTTGCGTGTTTCGTTGCGCCCGTTTTGAATACCAGCCAGACGAGACGGG
GTTCTACGAATCTTGGTCGATACCAAGCCATTTCCGCTGAATATCGGGGAGCTCACCGCCAGAATCGGTG
GTTGTGGTGATGTACGTGGCGAACTCCGTTGTAGTGCCTGTGGTGGCATCCGTGGCGCGGCCGCGGTACC
AGATCTTTAAATCTAGATAAAGAAGTGACGCGGTCTCAAGCGTCGAGCGTCGCCAGCGTGTCGAGGATGT
CGAAGTCGTAGCCGTCGGCGCTGGCGATGTAGACCTGCTGGTCGAATTGACTGTCGCGCATACACATCGG
GCCCCGGGGCCCGTCGAACCCGACATCGTGCGCGGATGCCATCAGGTCCGGTATCTCGGGGGAGTGGGCC
CGCTGGAAGATGGCCTCGAGCGCAAGCAGACCCTCGTAACAGGATTCGGCCATCGCGTTGAGCGGTGGCG
CGTCGGCGCCGTAGCGGGCGACGTAGCTGCCCATCAGGTCCATCGCACCCGCGGTGGCCAGTGAACTGAA
GTACGCCGCGGCGACATAGAGGTTTTCGGTGGAGCCGGCGCCGCTGGCCAGCAGCATGTTCTCCTCCATC
AGCGGGCTGAACCGCGCCATGCGGTCGTGCCCGCCGGCGCGCGCGAACTCGCGGTTGAACAACACGGCGT
CCTGGCCGACGAGCAGCATCAACACGGCCTGCGCCCCCGACGCGATGGCCTTGCGGACAGGTGCGCGGAA
ATCGTCGGTGCCGTACGGGACGTAGATCTCCCGTCTGAGCTCGAGGTCCAGATCTCGGCAGTACGCGCGG
GCGGCCGCGGCGGAACGGCGCGGCCAGATGTAGTCATCGCCGACCAGGCACCAGGACCGGATGCCGAAGT
GGTCGCGCAGCCAGGCGAGCGCGGGCGCGATCTGGATCTGCGGTGTCTCGCCTGTGCAGAACACGCCCGG
TGTGCGTTCACCGCCCTCGTACAACGAGGTGTAGACGTACGGGATGCGGTCGCGGACCACCGGGGAGATG
CGGTTGCGCACGGCCGAGATGTGCCAGCCGGTCACGGCGTCGAGACCGTGACCTCGCAACCGGTCGGCGA
CGGTCCGGGCGACGTCGTCGCCGGGCGCTCCGCCGTCGAGCACCTCGATGGTGACCTTGCGGCCCTGCAG
GCCGCCTCGGTCGTTGACCTCCTTGGCCGCGAGCTCGGCCACGGCCTCGCACGAAGGCGCGAAGATTCCC
GCTGGCCCTTGAAGCGGAATCACCAGCCCGACGCGGAACTCAACCTCGCCGTCCTGCACTCCAGATCACC
GTCGATCCCGTGTAGTCTGCGCTTCAAAGGTTTCTAGCAGAAATAATTCATTCTGAACAGACCCCGCCGT
CGACACGAGGAGACCCAACATGGCCGCCGGACAGCAGCGCCGCCCCAACCTCCTGCTGCCGTTGGTGCGT
CTGACCCACCTCGCGGAGTCGGCGATCGAACGCGTGCTCGCGGACTCGTCGCTCAAGATCGAGGACTGGC
GCGTGCTCGACGAGTTGGCCGGACGGCGCA
